>Addgene plasmid #41225 | TAL3051 | depositor partial sequence | sequence record 54864 | TAL3051 sequence 2430 bps
TCTAGAGCTAGCACCATGGACTACAAAGACCATGACGGTGATTATAAAGATCATGACATCGATTACAAGG
ATGACGATGACAAGATGGCCCCCAAGAAGAAGAGGAAGGTGGGCATTCACCGCGGGGTACCTATGGTGGA
CTTGAGGACACTCGGTTATTCGCAACAGCAACAGGAGAAAATCAAGCCTAAGGTCAGGAGCACCGTCGCG
CAACACCACGAGGCGCTTGTGGGGCATGGCTTCACTCATGCGCATATTGTCGCGCTTTCACAGCACCCTG
CGGCGCTTGGGACGGTGGCTGTCAAATACCAAGATATGATTGCGGCCCTGCCCGAAGCCACGCACGAGGC
AATTGTAGGGGTCGGTAAACAGTGGTCGGGAGCGCGAGCACTTGAGGCGCTGCTGACTGTGGCGGGTGAG
CTTAGGGGGCCTCCGCTCCAGCTCGACACCGGGCAGCTGCTGAAGATCGCGAAGAGAGGGGGAGTAACAG
CGGTAGAGGCAGTGCACGCCTGGCGCAATGCGCTCACCGGGGCCCCCTTGAACCTGACCCCAGACCAGGT
AGTCGCAATCGCGAACAATAATGGGGGAAAGCAAGCCCTGGAAACCGTGCAAAGGTTGTTGCCGGTCCTT
TGTCAAGACCACGGCCTTACACCGGAGCAAGTCGTGGCCATTGCAAGCAACATCGGTGGCAAACAGGCTC
TTGAGACGGTTCAGAGACTTCTCCCAGTTCTCTGTCAAGCCCACGGGCTGACTCCCGATCAAGTTGTAGC
GATTGCGAATAACAATGGAGGGAAACAAGCATTGGAGACTGTCCAACGGCTCCTTCCCGTGTTGTGTCAA
GCCCACGGTTTGACGCCTGCACAAGTGGTCGCCATCGCCTCCAATATTGGCGGTAAGCAGGCGCTGGAAA
CAGTACAGCGCCTGCTGCCTGTACTGTGCCAGGATCATGGACTGACCCCAGACCAGGTAGTCGCAATCGC
GTCACATGACGGGGGAAAGCAAGCCCTGGAAACCGTGCAAAGGTTGTTGCCGGTCCTTTGTCAAGACCAC
GGCCTTACACCGGAGCAAGTCGTGGCCATTGCATCCCACGACGGTGGCAAACAGGCTCTTGAGACGGTTC
AGAGACTTCTCCCAGTTCTCTGTCAAGCCCACGGGCTGACTCCCGATCAAGTTGTAGCGATTGCGTCGCA
TGACGGAGGGAAACAAGCATTGGAGACTGTCCAACGGCTCCTTCCCGTGTTGTGTCAAGCCCACGGTTTG
ACGCCTGCACAAGTGGTCGCCATCGCCTCCAATATTGGCGGTAAGCAGGCGCTGGAAACAGTACAGCGCC
TGCTGCCTGTACTGTGCCAGGATCATGGACTGACCCCAGACCAGGTAGTCGCAATCGCGTCACATGACGG
GGGAAAGCAAGCCCTGGAAACCGTGCAAAGGTTGTTGCCGGTCCTTTGTCAAGACCACGGCCTTACACCG
GAGCAAGTCGTGGCCATTGCATCCCACGACGGTGGCAAACAGGCTCTTGAGACGGTTCAGAGACTTCTCC
CAGTTCTCTGTCAAGCCCACGGGCTGACTCCCGATCAAGTTGTAGCGATTGCGTCGAACATTGGAGGGAA
ACAAGCATTGGAGACTGTCCAACGGCTCCTTCCCGTGTTGTGTCAAGCCCACGGTTTGACGCCTGCACAA
GTGGTCGCCATCGCCAACAACAACGGCGGTAAGCAGGCGCTGGAAACAGTACAGCGCCTGCTGCCTGTAC
TGTGCCAGGATCATGGACTGACCCCAGACCAGGTAGTCGCAATCGCGAACAATAATGGGGGAAAGCAAGC
CCTGGAAACCGTGCAAAGGTTGTTGCCGGTCCTTTGTCAAGACCACGGCCTTACACCGGAGCAAGTCGTG
GCCATTGCAAATAATAACGGTGGCAAACAGGCTCTTGAGACGGTTCAGAGACTTCTCCCAGTTCTCTGTC
AAGCCCACGGGCTGACTCCCGATCAAGTTGTAGCGATTGCGTCCAACGGTGGAGGGAAACAAGCATTGGA
GACTGTCCAACGGCTCCTTCCCGTGTTGTGTCAAGCCCACGGTTTGACGCCTGCACAAGTGGTCGCCATC
GCCAACAACAACGGCGGTAAGCAGGCGCTGGAAACAGTACAGCGCCTGCTGCCTGTACTGTGCCAGGATC
ATGGACTGACACCCGAACAGGTGGTCGCCATTGCTTCCCACGACGGAGGACGGCCAGCCTTGGAGTCCAT
CGTAGCCCAATTGTCCAGGCCCGATCCCGCGTTGGCTGCGTTAACGAATGACCATCTGGTGGCGTTGGCA
TGTCTTGGTGGACGACCCGCGCTCGATGCAGTCAAAAAGGGTCTGCCTCATGCTCCCGCATTGATCAAAA
GAACCAACCGGCGGATTCCCGAGAGAACTTCCCATCGAGTCGCGGGATCC
