>Addgene plasmid #41225 | TAL3051 | addgene partial sequence | sequence record 56060 | JDS-TALEN-F 5'-TAGGGGTCGGTAAACAGTGG-3'
GTGGCGGGTGAGCTTAGGGGGCCTCCGCTCCAGCTCGACACCGGGCAGCTGCTGAAGATCGCGAAGAGAG
GGGGAGTAACAGCGGTAGAGGCAGTGCACGCCTGGCGCAATGCGCTCACCGGGGCCCCCTTGAACCTGAC
CCCAGACCAGGTAGTCGCAATCGCGAACAATAATGGGGGAAAGCAAGCCCTGGAAACCGTGCAAAGGTTG
TTGCCGGTCCTTTGTCAAGACCACGGCCTTACACCGGAGCAAGTCGTGGCCATTGCAAGCAACATCGGTG
GCAAACAGGCTCTTGAGACGGTTCAGAGACTTCTCCCAGTTCTCTGTCAAGCCCACGGGCTGACTCCCGA
TCAAGTTGTAGCGATTGCGAATAACAATGGAGGGAAACAAGCATTGGAGACTGTCCAACGGCTCCTTCCC
GTGTTGTGTCAAGCCCACGGTTTGACGCCTGCACAAGTGGTCGCCATCGCCTCCAATATTGGCGGTAAGC
AGGCGCTGGAAACAGTACAGCGCCTGCTGCCTGTACTGTGCCAGGATCATGGACTGACCCCAGACCAGGT
AGTCGCAATCGCGTCACATGACGGGGGAAAGCAAGCCCTGGAAACCGTGCAAAGGTTGTTGCCGGTCCTT
TGTCAAGACCACGGCCTTACACCGGAGCAAGTCGTGGCCATTGCATCCCACGACGGTGGCAAACAGGCTC
TTGAGACGGTTCAGAGACTTCTCCCAGTTCTCTGTCAAGCCCACGGGCTGACTCCCGATCAAGTTGTAGC
GATTGCGTCGCATGACGGAGGGAAACAAGCATTGGAGACTGTCCAACGGCTCCTTC
