[The description below was written by a language model from this plasmid's Addgene catalogue record.]
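Description:
TAL3051 is a TALEN expression plasmid built on the JDS71 backbone, a mammalian expression vector of about 6.4 kb that also carries a T7 promoter. It is maintained in E. coli as a high-copy plasmid under ampicillin selection. The roughly 1.6 kb insert, named ZebrafishCommunity-clcn1a-Right, is not the zebrafish clcn1a gene itself. It is an engineered TAL effector repeat array designed to recognise a specific 18-nucleotide binding site in clcn1a, and it forms the right-hand member of a nuclease pair. The array was inserted by restriction cloning, and the cloning sites were destroyed in the process.

The backbone supplies the remaining parts of the nuclease. An N-terminal 3X Flag tag allows detection of the protein, and a C-terminal wild-type FokI cleavage domain provides the nuclease activity, so the repeat array is expressed in frame as a complete TALEN monomer. Because FokI must dimerise to cut DNA, this construct is meant to be used with a matching left-hand TALEN that binds the opposite strand on the other side of a short spacer. Cleavage within the spacer produces a double-strand break, and error-prone repair of that break can introduce small insertions or deletions that disrupt the gene.

Expression is driven by the CMV promoter in mammalian cells. The T7 designation indicates that the coding sequence can also be transcribed in vitro to make mRNA, which fits the associated work on targeted gene disruption in somatic zebrafish cells. No feature table is provided, so details such as the replication origin and polyadenylation signal are not explicitly stated, although the use of a BGH reverse sequencing primer suggests a BGH terminator region downstream of the insert.
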