Addgene plasmid #41225: TAL3051
Depositing lab: Keith Joung. Depositing organization: Massachusetts General Hospital. Publication: Targeted gene disruption in somatic zebrafish cells using engineered TALENs. Sander JD, Cade L, Khayter C, Reyon D, Peterson RT, Joung JK, Yeh JR. Nat Biotechnol. 2011 Aug 5;29(8):697-8. doi: 10.1038/nbt.1934. PubMed 21822241.
Backbone
  Vector backbone: JDS71
  Backbone manufacturer: Addgene plasmid #32287
  Backbone size w/o insert (bp): 6447
  Vector type: Mammalian Expression ; T7
Growth in bacteria
  Bacterial resistance: Ampicillin, 100 μg/mL
  Growth temperature: 37°C
  Growth strain: XL1 Blue
  Copy number: High Copy
Gene/Insert
  Gene/Insert name: ZebrafishCommunity-clcn1a-Right (alt name: clcn1a)
  Species: D. rerio (zebrafish)
  Insert size (bp): 1640
  Entrez Gene: clcn1a (a.k.a. si:dkey-14o18.5)
  Promoter: CMV
  Tag / fusion protein: 3X Flag (N terminal on backbone); WT FOKI (C terminal on backbone)
  Cloning method: Restriction Enzyme; 5′ cloning site N/A (destroyed during cloning); 3′ cloning site N/A (destroyed during cloning)
  Sequencing primers: 5′ CMV-F; 3′ BGH-rev
Terms and licenses: Academic/Nonprofit Terms; Industry Terms: Not Available to Industry
Depositor comments: Target binding site: TGAGACCCACCAGGGTGC It is strongly recommended that users perform a diagnostic digest to verify this plasmid prior to use. For example, a double digest of the plasmid with BamHI and KpnI should result in two bands at 2.3kb and 5.8kb.
How to cite: TAL3051 was a gift from Keith Joung (Addgene plasmid # 41225 ; http://n2t.net/addgene:41225 ; RRID:Addgene_41225)
